>Addgene plasmid #81810 | pDONR223_B2M_WT | addgene full sequence | sequence record 169230 | Addgene NGS Result
CTTTCCTGCGTTATCCCCTGATTCTGTGGATAACCGTATTACCGCCTTTGAGTGAGCTGATACCGCTCGC
CGCAGCCGAACGACCGAGCGCAGCGAGTCAGTGAGCGAGGAAGCGGAAGAGCGCCCAATACGCAAACCGC
CTCTCCCCGCGCGTTGGCCGATTCATTAATGCAGCTGGCACGACAGGTTTCCCGACTGGAAAGCGGGCAG
TGAGCGCAACGCAATTAATACGCGTACCGCTAGCCAGGAAGAGTTTGTAGAAACGCAAAAAGGCCATCCG
TCAGGATGGCCTTCTGCTTAGTTTGATGCCTGGCAGTTTATGGCGGGCGTCCTGCCCGCCACCCTCCGGG
CCGTTGCTTCACAACGTTCAAATCCGCTCCCGGCGGATTTGTCCTACTCAGGAGAGCGTTCACCGACAAA
CAACAGATAAAACGAAAGGCCCAGTCTTCCGACTGAGCCTTTCGTTTTATTTGATGCCTGGCAGTTCCCT
ACTCTCGCGTTAACGCTAGCATGGATGTTTTCCCAGTCACGACGTTGTAAAACGACGGCCAGTCTTAAGC
TCGGGCCCCAAATAATGATTTTATTTTGACTGATAGTGACCTGTTCGTTGCAACAAATTGATGAGCAATG
CTTTTTTATAATGCCAACTTTGTACAAAAAAGTTGGCACCATGTCTCGCTCCGTGGCCTTAGCTGTGCTC
GCGCTACTCTCTCTTTCTGGCCTGGAGGCT
[297 nt withheld, positions 731-1027]
TGATTGCCAACTTTCTTGTACAAAGTTGTCATTATAAGAAAGCATTGCTTATCAATTTGTTGCAACGAAC
AGGTCACTATCAGTCAAAATAAAATCATTATTTGCCATCCAGCTGATATCCCCTATAGTGAGTCGTATTA
CATGGTCATAGCTGTTTCCTGGCAGCTCTGGCCCGTGTCTCAAAATCTCTGATGTTACATTGCACAAGAT
AAAAATATATCATCATGCCTCCTCTAGACCAGCCAGGACAGAAATGCCTCGACTTCGCTGCTACCCAAGG
TTGCCGGGTGACGCACACCGTGGAAACGGATGAAGGCACGAACCCAGTGGACATAAGCCTGTTCGGTTCG
TAAGCTGTAATGCAAGTAGCGTATGCGCTCACGCAACTGGTCCAGAACCTTGACCGAACGCAGCGGTGGT
AACGGCGCAGTGGCGGTTTTCATGGCTTGTTATGACTGTTTTTTTGGGGTACAGTCTATGCCTCGGGCAT
CCAAGCAGCAAGCGCGTTACGCCGTGGGTCGATGTTTGATGTTATGGAGCAGCAACGATGTTACGCAGCA
GGGCAGTCGCCCTAAAACAAAGTTAAACATTATGAGGGAAGCGGTGATCGCCGAAGTATCGACTCAACTA
TCAGAGGTAGTTGGCGTCATCGAGCGCCATCTCGAACCGACGTTGCTGGCCGTACATTTGTACGGCTCCG
CAGTGGATGGCGGCCTGAAGCCACACAGTGATATTGATTTGCTGGTTACGGTGACCGTAAGGCTTGATGA
AACAACGCGGCGAGCTTTGATCAACGACCTTTTGGAAACTTCGGCTTCCCCTGGAGAGAGCGAGATTCTC
CGCGCTGTAGAAGTCACCATTGTTGTGCACGACGACATCATTCCGTGGCGTTATCCAGCTAAGCGCGAAC
TGCAATTTGGAGAATGGCAGCGCAATGACATTCTTGCAGGTATCTTCGAGCCAGCCACGATCGACATTGA
TCTGGCTATCTTGCTGACAAAAGCAAGAGAACATAGCGTTGCCTTGGTAGGTCCAGCGGCGGAGGAACTC
TTTGATCCGGTTCCTGAACAGGATCTATTTGAGGCGCTAAATGAAACCTTAACGCTATGGAACTCGCCGC
CCGACTGGGCTGGCGATGAGCGAAATGTAGTGCTTACGTTGTCCCGCATTTGGTACAGCGCAGTAACCGG
CAAAATCGCGCCGAAGGATGTCGCTGCCGACTGGGCAATGGAGCGCCTGCCGGCCCAGTATCAGCCCGTC
ATACTTGAAGCTAGACAGGCTTATCTTGGACAAGAAGAAGATCGCTTGGCCTCGCGCGCAGATCAGTTGG
AAGAATTTGTCCACTACGTGAAAGGCGAGATCACCAAGGTAGTCGGCAAATAACCCTCGAGCCACCCATG
ACCAAAATCCCTTAACGTGAGTTACGCGTCGTTCCACTGAGCGTCAGACCCCGTAGAAAAGATCAAAGGA
TCTTCTTGAGATCCTTTTTTTCTGCGCGTAATCTGCTGCTTGCAAACAAAAAAACCACCGCTACCAGCGG
TGGTTTGTTTGCCGGATCAAGAGCTACCAACTCTTTTTCCGAAGGTAACTGGCTTCAGCAGAGCGCAGAT
ACCAAATACTGTTCTTCTAGTGTAGCCGTAGTTAGGCCACCACTTCAAGAACTCTGTAGCACCGCCTACA
TACCTCGCTCTGCTAATCCTGTTACCAGTGGCTGCTGCCAGTGGCGATAAGTCGTGTCTTACCGGGTTGG
ACTCAAGACGATAGTTACCGGATAAGGCGCAGCGGTCGGGCTGAACGGGGGGTTCGTGCACACAGCCCAG
CTTGGAGCGAACGACCTACACCGAACTGAGATACCTACAGCGTGAGCTATGAGAAAGCGCCACGCTTCCC
GAAGGGAGAAAGGCGGACAGGTATCCGGTAAGCGGCAGGGTCGGAACAGGAGAGCGCACGAGGGAGCTTC
CAGGGGGAAACGCCTGGTATCTTTATAGTCCTGTCGGGTTTCGCCACCTCTGACTTGAGCGTCGATTTTT
GTGATGCTCGTCAGGGGGGCGGAGCCTATGGAAAAACGCCAGCAACGCGGCCTTTTTACGGTTCCTGGCC
TTTTGCTGGCCTTTTGCTCACATGTT
Features (pLannotate 1.2.2; 12 found; start..end, strand, type, name):
    121..213     +  CDS            lacI (fragment): lac repressor; lacI; The lac repressor binds to the lac operator to inhibit transcription in E. coli. This inhibition can be relieved by adding lactose or isopropyl-β-D-thiogalactopyranoside (IPTG).
    268..295     -  terminator     rrnB T2 terminator: transcription terminator T2 from the E. coli rrnB gene
    427..470     +  terminator     rrnB T1 terminator: Escherichia coli rrnB; transcription terminator T1 from the E. coli rrnB gene
    517..553     -  CDS            lacZα (fragment): LacZα fragment of β-galactosidase; lacZ fragment
    570..665     +  protein_bind   attL3: mutant version of attL; recombination site for the Gateway® LR reaction LR Clonase™
    671..1027    +  CDS            B2M (sequence partly withheld): B2MG_HUMAN - Experimental evidence at protein level: Swiss-Prot protein existence level 1. Component of the class I major histocompatibility complex (MHC). Involved in the presentation of peptide antigens to the immune system. Exogenously applied M.tuberculosis EsxA or EsxA-EsxB (or EsxA expressed in host) binds B2M and decreases its export to the cell surface (total protein levels do not change), probably leading to defects in class I antigen presentation (PubMed:25356553). From Homo sapiens (Human).
   1038..1131    -  protein_bind   attL2 (fragment): mutant version of attL; recombination site for the Gateway® LR reaction LR Clonase™
   1149..1167    -  promoter       T7 promoter: promoter for bacteriophage T7 RNA polymerase
   1357..1380    +  promoter       Pc promoter (fragment): intI1 (promoter lies within the coding sequence); class 1 integron promoter
   1556..1612    +  CDS            GmR (fragment): gentamycin acetyltransferase; aacC1; confers resistance to gentamycin
   1619..2410    +  CDS            SmR: aminoglycoside adenylyltransferase (Murphy, 1985); aadA; confers resistance to spectinomycin and streptomycin
   2503..3091    +  rep_origin     ori: high-copy-number ColE1/pMB1/pBR322/pUC origin of replication
