[The description below was written by a language model from this plasmid's Addgene catalogue record and pLannotate feature annotations shown in this document.]
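Description:
pDONR223_B2M_WT is a Gateway entry clone built on the Invitrogen pDONR223 backbone, carrying the wild-type human B2M open reading frame (beta-2-microglobulin, the light-chain component of the class I MHC complex involved in peptide antigen presentation). It is propagated in E. coli as a high-copy plasmid through a ColE1/pUC-type origin and selected with spectinomycin, conferred by the aadA aminoglycoside adenylyltransferase gene (SmR). The annotated sequence of about 3.15 kb also shows remnants typical of this backbone: a partial class 1 integron Pc promoter and a gentamicin acetyltransferase fragment upstream of SmR, short lacI and lacZα fragments, and rrnB T1 and T2 terminators upstream of the cloning site, which help insulate the insert from read-through transcription.

The B2M coding sequence sits between two attL recombination sites, which the automated annotation labels as attL3 and a partial attL2. These sites allow LR Clonase-mediated transfer of the ORF into any compatible Gateway destination vector. The record lists no promoter for the insert, so the plasmid is not an expression construct in itself. A T7 promoter lies outside the attL site on the opposite strand and, like the flanking M13 primer sites, is a backbone feature rather than an expression element. The clone is in the "closed" configuration, meaning a stop codon immediately follows the insert, so the protein will be native at its C-terminus and cannot be fused to C-terminal tags supplied by a destination vector. It belongs to the Target Accelerator Plasmid Collection, where it serves as the wild-type reference ORF for a collection built to test cancer-associated variants functionally.
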