Addgene plasmid #81810: pDONR223_B2M_WT
Purpose: Gateway Donor vector containing B2M , part of the Target Accelerator Plasmid Collection.
Depositing lab: Jesse Boehm & William Hahn & David Root. Depositing organization: Broad Institute. Publication: Systematic Functional Interrogation of Rare Cancer Variants Identifies Oncogenic Alleles. Kim E, Ilic N, Shrestha Y, Zou L, Kamburov A, Zhu C, Yang X, Lubonja R, Tran N, Nguyen C, Lawrence MS, Piccioni F, Bagul M, Doench JG, Chouinard CR, Wu X, Hogstrom L, Natoli T, Tamayo P, Horn H, Corsello SM, Lage K, Root DE, Subramanian A, Golub TR, Getz G, Boehm JS, Hahn WC. Cancer Discov. 2016 Jul;6(7):714-26. doi: 10.1158/2159-8290.CD-16-0160. Epub 2016 May 4. PubMed 27147599.
Backbone
  Vector backbone: pDONR223
  Backbone manufacturer: Invitrogen
  Backbone size w/o insert (bp): 2790
  Vector type: Gateway Entry vector
Growth in bacteria
  Bacterial resistance: Spectinomycin, 50 μg/mL
  Growth temperature: 37°C
  Growth strain: DH5alpha
  Copy number: High Copy
Gene/Insert
  Gene/Insert name: B2M (alt name: NM_004048.2)
  Species: H. sapiens (human)
  Mutation: WT
  Entrez Gene: B2M (a.k.a. IMD43)
  Promoter: None
  Cloning method: Gateway Cloning
  Sequencing primers: 5′ M13pUC-fwd; 3′ M13-Rev
Terms and licenses: Academic/Nonprofit Terms; Industry Terms: Not Available to Industry
Depositor comments: Closed state: stop codon immediately follows insert
How to cite: pDONR223_B2M_WT was a gift from Jesse Boehm & William Hahn & David Root (Addgene plasmid # 81810 ; http://n2t.net/addgene:81810 ; RRID:Addgene_81810)
