>Addgene plasmid #81810 | pDONR223_B2M_WT | depositor partial sequence | sequence record 155129 | Insert sequence
ATGTCTCGCTCCGTGGCCTTAGCTGTGCTCGCGCTACTCTCTCTTTCTGGCCTGGAGGCT
[297 nt withheld, positions 61-357]
