>Addgene plasmid #81810 | pDONR223_B2M_WT | addgene partial sequence | sequence record 160790 | M13-F20 5'-TGTAAAACGACGGCCAGT-3'
TTTTATTTTGACTGATAGTGACCTGTTCGTTGCAACAAATTGATGAGCAATGCTTTTTTATAATGCCAAC
TTTGTACAAAAAAGTTGGCACCATGTCTCGCTCCGTGGCCTTAGCTGTGCTCGCGCTACTCTCTCTTTCT
GGCCTGGAGGCT
[297 nt withheld, positions 153-449]
TGATTGCCAACTTTCTTGTACAAAGTTGTCATTATAAGAAAGCATTGCTTATCAATTTGTTGCAACGAAC
AGGTCACTATCAGTCAAAATAAAATCATTATTTG
